Addgene plasmid #159781: pGL3-U6-pegRNA_SRD5A3-EGFP
Purpose: S. pyogenes pegRNA for C to A mutation at the SRD5A3 site of human cells using prime editing
Depositing lab: Xiaolong Wang. Depositing organization: Northwest Agriculture and Forestry University. Publication: Efficient generation of mouse models with the prime editing system. Liu Y, Li X, He S, Huang S, Li C, Chen Y, Liu Z, Huang X, Wang X. Cell Discov. 2020 Apr 28;6:27. doi: 10.1038/s41421-020-0165-z. eCollection 2020. PubMed 32351707.
Backbone
  Vector backbone: pGL3-U6-sgRNA-EGFP
  Vector type: Mammalian Expression
Growth in bacteria
  Bacterial resistance: Ampicillin, 100 μg/mL
  Growth temperature: 37°C
  Growth strain: DH5alpha
  Copy number: High Copy
Gene/Insert
  Gene/Insert name: spacer of pegRNA targeting SRD5A3 gene
  Species: H. sapiens (human)
  Entrez Gene: SRD5A3 (a.k.a. CDG1P, CDG1Q, SRD5A2L, FLJ13352, SRD5A2L1)
  Cloning method: Restriction Enzyme; 5′ cloning site Unknown (unknown if destroyed); 3′ cloning site Unknown (unknown if destroyed)
Terms and licenses: Academic/Nonprofit Terms; Industry Terms: Not Available to Industry
Depositor comments: Other insert name: RT&PBS of pegRNA targting SRD5A3 gene
How to cite: pGL3-U6-pegRNA_SRD5A3-EGFP was a gift from Xiaolong Wang (Addgene plasmid # 159781 ; http://n2t.net/addgene:159781 ; RRID:Addgene_159781)
