[The description below was written by a language model from this plasmid's Addgene catalogue record and pLannotate feature annotations shown in this document.]
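Description:
pGL3-U6-pegRNA_SRD5A3-EGFP is a 4,959-nt mammalian expression plasmid built on the pGL3-U6-sgRNA-EGFP backbone. It delivers a prime editing guide RNA (pegRNA) for the Streptococcus pyogenes Cas9-based prime editing system. It is propagated in E. coli as a high-copy plasmid through a ColE1/pUC-type origin and selected with ampicillin via the β-lactamase gene and its native promoter. An f1 phage origin is also present. Short annotated fragments of lacZα, TcR, SV40 large T antigen and HIV-1 Rev appear to be backbone remnants rather than functional genes.

The payload begins with a human U6 RNA polymerase III promoter. A short unannotated gap between the promoter and the S. pyogenes gRNA scaffold is where the SRD5A3-targeting spacer would be expected to sit. According to the depositor, the construct also carries the reverse transcriptase template and primer binding site (RT and PBS) of the pegRNA. These would lie 3′ of the scaffold, although the feature table does not annotate them. Together these elements direct a prime editor, supplied separately, to the human SRD5A3 locus and encode a C-to-A substitution.

Downstream, after a cPPT/CTS element, a human PGK promoter drives EGFP terminated by an SV40 polyadenylation signal, giving a fluorescent marker for identifying or enriching transfected cells. A synthetic poly(A) signal and a transcriptional pause site lie upstream of the U6 cassette, a pGL3 feature that limits read-through transcription. The cloning sites used are not recorded. The plasmid is intended for transfection into human cells to test or perform prime editing at the SRD5A3 site.
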