Features (pLannotate 1.2.2; 16 found; start..end, strand, type, name):
      1..241     +  promoter       U6 promoter: RNA polymerase III promoter for human U6 snRNA
    271..346     +  misc_RNA       gRNA scaffold: guide RNA scaffold for the Streptococcus pyogenes CRISPR/Cas9 system
    431..548     +  misc_feature   cPPT/CTS: central polypurine tract and central termination sequence of HIV-1
    597..1107    +  promoter       hPGK promoter: human phosphoglycerate kinase 1 promoter
   1116..1835    +  CDS            EGFP: the original enhanced GFP (Yang et al., 1996) mammalian codon-optimized
   1852..1935    +  CDS            large T antigen (fragment): large T antigen from SV40 (simian virus 40)
   1958..2079    +  polyA_signal   SV40 poly(A) signal: SV40 polyadenylation signal
   2080..2211    +  CDS            TcR (fragment): tetracycline efflux protein; tet; confers resistance to tetracycline
   2391..2979    -  rep_origin     ori: high-copy-number ColE1/pMB1/pBR322/pUC origin of replication
   3150..4010    -  CDS            AmpR: β-lactamase; bla; confers resistance to ampicillin, carbenicillin, and related antibiotics
   4011..4115    -  promoter       AmpR promoter: bla
   4142..4570    +  rep_origin     f1 ori (sequence partly withheld): f1 bacteriophage origin of replication; arrow indicates direction of (+) strand synthesis
   4602..4669    -  CDS            lacZα (fragment): LacZα fragment of β-galactosidase; lacZ fragment
   4728..4776    +  polyA_signal   poly(A) signal: synthetic polyadenylation signal
   4790..4881    +  misc_feature   pause site: RNA polymerase II transcriptional pause signal from the human α2 globin gene
   4894..4910    +  CDS            Rev (fragment): human immunodeficiency virus 1 (HIV-1) Rev protein; rev; enhances nuclear export of unspliced and incompletely spliced viral mRNAs
>Addgene plasmid #159781 | pGL3-U6-pegRNA_SRD5A3-EGFP | addgene full sequence | sequence record 314778 | Addgene NGS Result
GAGGGCCTATTTCCCATGATTCCTTCATATTTGCATATACGATACAAGGCTGTTAGAGAGATAATTGGAA
TTAATTTGACTGTAAACACAAAGATATTAGTACAAAATACGTGACGTAGAAAGTAATAATTTCTTGGGTA
GTTTGCAGTTTTAAAATTATGTTTTAAAATGGACTATCATATGCTTACCGTAACTTGAAAGTATTTCGAT
TTCTTGGCTTTATATATCTTGTGGAAAGGACGAAACACCGCCTTACTCAATCTCTGTTCCGTTTTAGAGC
TAGAAATAGCAAGTTAAAATAAGGCTAGTCCGTTATCAACTTGAAAAAGTGGCACCGAGTCGGTGCGAAA
AGGTGCTCCCAGTAACAGAGATTGAGTAATTTTTTTAAAGAATTCTCGACCTCGAGACAAATGGCAGTAT
TCATCCACAATTTTAAAAGAAAAGGGGGGATTGGGGGGTACAGTGCAGGGGAAAGAATAGTAGACATAAT
AGCAACAGACATACAAACTAAAGAATTACAAAAACAAATTACAAAAATTCAAAATTTTCGGGTTTATTAC
AGGGACAGCAGAGATCCACTTTGGCCGCGGCTCGAGGGGGTTGGGGTTGCGCCTTTTCCAAGGCAGCCCT
GGGTTTGCGCAGGGACGCGGCTGCTCTGGGCGTGGTTCCGGGAAACGCAGCGGCGCCGACCCTGGGACTC
GCACATTCTTCACGTCCGTTCGCAGCGTCACCCGGATCTTCGCCGCTACCCTTGTGGGCCCCCCGGCGAC
GCTTCCTGCTCCGCCCCTAAGTCGGGAAGGTTCCTTGCGGTTCGCGGCGTGCCGGACGTGACAAACGGAA
GCCGCACGTCTCACTAGTACCCTCGCAGACGGACAGCGCCAGGGAGCAATGGCAGCGCGCCGACCGCGAT
GGGCTGTGGCCAATAGCGGCTGCTCAGCAGGGCGCGCCGAGAGCAGCGGCCGGGAAGGGGCGGTGCGGGA
GGCGGGGTGTGGGGCGGTAGTGTGGGCCCTGTTCCTGCCCGCGCGGTGTTCCGCATTCTGCAAGCCTCCG
GAGCGCACGTCGGCAGTCGGCTCCCTCGTTGACCGAATCACCGACCTCTCTCCCCAGGGGGATCCATGGT
GAGCAAGGGCGAGGAGCTGTTCACCGGGGTGGTGCCCATCCTGGTCGAGCTGGACGGCGACGTAAACGGC
CACAAGTTCAGCGTGTCCGGCGAGGGCGAGGGCGATGCCACCTACGGCAAGCTGACCCTGAAGTTCATCT
GCACCACCGGCAAGCTGCCCGTGCCCTGGCCCACCCTCGTGACCACCCTGACCTACGGCGTGCAGTGCTT
CAGCCGCTACCCCGACCACATGAAGCAGCACGACTTCTTCAAGTCCGCCATGCCCGAAGGCTACGTCCAG
GAGCGCACCATCTTCTTCAAGGACGACGGCAACTACAAGACCCGCGCCGAGGTGAAGTTCGAGGGCGACA
CCCTGGTGAACCGCATCGAGCTGAAGGGCATCGACTTCAAGGAGGACGGCAACATCCTGGGGCACAAGCT
GGAGTACAACTACAACAGCCACAACGTCTATATCATGGCCGACAAGCAGAAGAACGGCATCAAGGTGAAC
TTCAAGATCCGCCACAACATCGAGGACGGCAGCGTGCAGCTCGCCGACCACTACCAGCAGAACACCCCCA
TCGGCGACGGCCCCGTGCTGCTGCCCGACAACCACTACCTGAGCACCCAGTCCGCCCTGAGCAAAGACCC
CAACGAGAAGCGCGATCACATGGTCCTGCTGGAGTTCGTGACCGCCGCCGGGATCACTCTCGGCATGGAC
GAGCTGTACAAGTAAAGCGGCCGCGACTCTAGATCATAATCAGCCATACCACATTTGTAGAGGTTTTACT
TGCTTTAAAAAACCTCCCACACCTCCCCCTGAACCTGAAACATAAAATGAATGCAATTGTTGTTGTTAAC
TTGTTTATTGCAGCTTATAATGGTTACAAATAAAGCAATAGCATCACAAATTTCACAAATAAAGCATTTT
TTTCACTGCATTCTAGTTGTGGTTTGTCCAAACTCATCAATGTATCTTAGTCGACCGATGCCCTTGAGAG
CCTTCAACCCAGTCAGCTCCTTCCGGTGGGCGCGGGGCATGACTATCGTCGCCGCACTTATGACTGTCTT
CTTTATCATGCAACTCGTAGGACAGGTGCCGGCAGCGCTCTTCCGCTTCCTCGCTCACTGACTCGCTGCG
CTCGGTCGTTCGGCTGCGGCGAGCGGTATCAGCTCACTCAAAGGCGGTAATACGGTTATCCACAGAATCA
GGGGATAACGCAGGAAAGAACATGTGAGCAAAAGGCCAGCAAAAGGCCAGGAACCGTAAAAAGGCCGCGT
TGCTGGCGTTTTTCCATAGGCTCCGCCCCCCTGACGAGCATCACAAAAATCGACGCTCAAGTCAGAGGTG
GCGAAACCCGACAGGACTATAAAGATACCAGGCGTTTCCCCCTGGAAGCTCCCTCGTGCGCTCTCCTGTT
CCGACCCTGCCGCTTACCGGATACCTGTCCGCCTTTCTCCCTTCGGGAAGCGTGGCGCTTTCTCATAGCT
CACGCTGTAGGTATCTCAGTTCGGTGTAGGTCGTTCGCTCCAAGCTGGGCTGTGTGCACGAACCCCCCGT
TCAGCCCGACCGCTGCGCCTTATCCGGTAACTATCGTCTTGAGTCCAACCCGGTAAGACACGACTTATCG
CCACTGGCAGCAGCCACTGGTAACAGGATTAGCAGAGCGAGGTATGTAGGCGGTGCTACAGAGTTCTTGA
AGTGGTGGCCTAACTACGGCTACACTAGAAGAACAGTATTTGGTATCTGCGCTCTGCTGAAGCCAGTTAC
CTTCGGAAAAAGAGTTGGTAGCTCTTGATCCGGCAAACAAACCACCGCTGGTAGCGGTGGTTTTTTTGTT
TGCAAGCAGCAGATTACGCGCAGAAAAAAAGGATCTCAAGAAGATCCTTTGATCTTTTCTACGGGGTCTG
ACGCTCAGTGGAACGAAAACTCACGTTAAGGGATTTTGGTCATGAGATTATCAAAAAGGATCTTCACCTA
GATCCTTTTAAATTAAAAATGAAGTTTTAAATCAATCTAAAGTATATATGAGTAAACTTGGTCTGACAGT
TACCAATGCTTAATCAGTGAGGCACCTATCTCAGCGATCTGTCTATTTCGTTCATCCATAGTTGCCTGAC
TCCCCGTCGTGTAGATAACTACGATACGGGAGGGCTTACCATCTGGCCCCAGTGCTGCAATGATACCGCG
GGACCCACGCTCACCGGCTCCAGATTTATCAGCAATAAACCAGCCAGCCGGAAGGGCCGAGCGCAGAAGT
GGTCCTGCAACTTTATCCGCCTCCATCCAGTCTATTAATTGTTGCCGGGAAGCTAGAGTAAGTAGTTCGC
CAGTTAATAGTTTGCGCAACGTTGTTGCCATTGCTACAGGCATCGTGGTGTCACGCTCGTCGTTTGGTAT
GGCTTCATTCAGCTCCGGTTCCCAACGATCAAGGCGAGTTACATGATCCCCCATGTTGTGCAAAAAAGCG
GTTAGCTCCTTCGGTCCTCCGATCGTTGTCAGAAGTAAGTTGGCCGCAGTGTTATCACTCATGGTTATGG
CAGCACTGCATAATTCTCTTACTGTCATGCCATCCGTAAGATGCTTTTCTGTGACTGGTGAGTACTCAAC
CAAGTCATTCTGAGAATAGTGTATGCGGCGACCGAGTTGCTCTTGCCCGGCGTCAATACGGGATAATACC
GCGCCACATAGCAGAACTTTAAAAGTGCTCATCATTGGAAAACGTTCTTCGGGGCGAAAACTCTCAAGGA
TCTTACCGCTGTTGAGATCCAGTTCGATGTAACCCACTCGTGCACCCAACTGATCTTCAGCATCTTTTAC
TTTCACCAGCGTTTCTGGGTGAGCAAAAACAGGAAGGCAAAATGCCGCAAAAAAGGGAATAAGGGCGACA
CGGAAATGTTGAATACTCATACTCTTCCTTTTTCAATATTATTGAAGCATTTATCAGGGTTATTGTCTCA
TGAGCGGATACATATTTGAATGTATTTAGAAAAATAAACAAATAGGGGTTCCGCGCACATTTCCCCGAAA
AGTGCCACCTG
[124 nt withheld, positions 4142-4265]
C
[91 nt withheld, positions 4267-4357]
A
[49 nt withheld, positions 4359-4407]
CCTTTGACGTTGGAGTCCACGTTCTTT
[37 nt withheld, positions 4435-4471]
ACCCTATCTCGGTCTATTCTTTTGATTTATAAGGGATTTTGCCGATTTCGGCCTATTGGTTAAAAAATGA
GCTGATTTAACAAAAATTTAACGCGAATTTTAACAAAATATTAACGCTTACAATTTGCCATTCGCCATTC
AGGCTGCGCAACTGTTGGGAAGGGCGATCGGTGCGGGCCTCTTCGCTATTACGCCAGCCCAAGCTACCAT
GATAAGTAAGTAATATTAAGGTACGGGAGGTACTTGGAGCGGCCGCAATAAAATATCTTTATTTTCATTA
CATCTGTGTGTTGGTTTTTTGTGTGAATCGATAGTACTAACATACGCTCTCCATCAAAACAAAACGAAAC
AAAACAAACTAGCAAAATAGGCTGTCCCCAGTGCAAGTGCAGGTGCCAGAACATTTCTCTATCGATAGGT
ACCGATTAGTGAACGGATCTCGACGGTATCGATCACGAGACTAGCCTCGAGCGGCCGCCCCCTTCACC
